Addgene plasmid #139207: pHA850 - osm-10p::FynY531F
Purpose: Express activated Fyn kinase in osm-10 neurons
Depositing lab: Anne Hart. Depositing organization: Brown University. Publication: Tyrosine phosphorylation regulates hnRNPA2 granule protein partitioning and reduces neurodegeneration. Ryan VH, Perdikari TM, Naik MT, Saueressig CF, Lins J, Dignon GL, Mittal J, Hart AC, Fawzi NL. EMBO J. 2021 Feb 1;40(3):e105001. doi: 10.15252/embj.2020105001. Epub 2020 Dec 22. PubMed 33349959.
Backbone
  Vector backbone: pBlueScript
  Vector type: Worm Expression
Growth in bacteria
  Bacterial resistance: Ampicillin, 100 μg/mL
  Growth temperature: 37°C
  Growth strain: DH5alpha
  Copy number: High Copy
Gene/Insert
  Gene/Insert name: Fyn
  Species: H. sapiens (human)
  Mutation: Y531F
  Entrez Gene: FYN (a.k.a. SLK, SYN, p59-FYN)
  Cloning method: Gibson Cloning
Terms and licenses: Academic/Nonprofit Terms; Industry Terms: Not Available to Industry
How to cite: pHA850 - osm-10p::FynY531F was a gift from Anne Hart (Addgene plasmid # 139207 ; http://n2t.net/addgene:139207 ; RRID:Addgene_139207)
