[The description below was written by a language model from this plasmid's Addgene catalogue record and pLannotate feature annotations shown in this document.]
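Description:
pHA850 - osm-10p::FynY531F is a 6.1 kb C. elegans expression plasmid built on a pBluescript backbone by Gibson cloning. In E. coli it is maintained at high copy through the ColE1/pUC-type origin and selected with ampicillin via the β-lactamase gene and its native promoter. The backbone also retains the usual pBluescript features: an f1 phage origin for single-stranded DNA production, flanking T7 and T3 promoters, remnants of the multiple cloning site, and the lac promoter/operator with a disrupted lacZα fragment. None of these contribute to expression in the worm.

The payload is the human FYN coding sequence, a Src-family non-receptor tyrosine kinase, carrying the Y531F substitution. This removes the C-terminal tail tyrosine whose phosphorylation holds the kinase in its inactive state, consistent with the record's description of the protein as activated Fyn. According to the plasmid name and stated purpose, expression is driven by the osm-10 promoter. The automated annotation does not label this element, but an unannotated stretch of roughly 900 bp lies between the upstream cloning-site remnant and the FYN open reading frame, where the promoter would be expected. Downstream of FYN, the annotation picks up a short fragment matching C. elegans aex-5. This may reflect worm genomic sequence included as a 3' regulatory region, although the record does not identify the 3' UTR. No tags or reporters are annotated. The construct is intended for transgenic expression of activated Fyn in osm-10-expressing neurons, and the associated study concerns tyrosine phosphorylation of hnRNPA2 and neurodegeneration.
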