Features (pLannotate 1.2.2; 15 found; start..end, strand, type, name):
     58..76      +  promoter       T7 promoter: promoter for bacteriophage T7 RNA polymerase
     85..120     +  misc_feature   MCS (fragment): pBluescript multiple cloning site
   1021..2631    +  CDS            FYN: FYN_HUMAN - Experimental evidence at protein level: Swiss-Prot protein existence level 1. Non-receptor tyrosine-protein kinase that plays a role in many biological processes including regulation of cell growth and survival, cell adhesion, integrin-mediated signaling, cytoskeletal remodeling, cell motility, immune response and axon guidance. Inactive FYN is phosphorylated on its C-terminal tail within the catalytic domain. Following activation by PKA, the protein subsequently associates with PTK2/FAK1, allowing PTK2/FAK1 phosphorylation, activation and targeting to focal adhesions. Involved in
   3084..3236    +  CDS            aex-5 (fragment): AEX5_CAEEL - Also known as kpc-3 From Caenorhabditis elegans.
   3334..3354    +  misc_feature   MCS (fragment): pBluescript multiple cloning site
   3367..3385    -  promoter       T3 promoter: promoter for bacteriophage T3 RNA polymerase
   3430..3446    -  protein_bind   lac operator: The lac repressor binds to the lac operator to inhibit transcription in E. coli. This inhibition can be relieved by adding lactose or isopropyl-β-D-thiogalactopyranoside (IPTG). lac repressor encoded by lacI
   3454..3484    -  promoter       lac promoter: promoter for the E. coli lac operon
   3499..3520    -  protein_bind   CAP binding site: CAP binding activates transcription in the presence of cAMP. E. coli catabolite activator protein
   3533..3625    -  CDS            lacI (fragment): lac repressor; lacI; The lac repressor binds to the lac operator to inhibit transcription in E. coli. This inhibition can be relieved by adding lactose or isopropyl-β-D-thiogalactopyranoside (IPTG).
   3808..4396    -  rep_origin     ori: high-copy-number ColE1/pMB1/pBR322/pUC origin of replication
   4567..5427    -  CDS            AmpR: β-lactamase; bla; confers resistance to ampicillin, carbenicillin, and related antibiotics
   5428..5532    -  promoter       AmpR promoter: bla
   5559..5987    +  rep_origin     f1 ori (sequence partly withheld): f1 bacteriophage origin of replication; arrow indicates direction of (+) strand synthesis
   6018..50      -  CDS            lacZα (fragment) (across the origin): LacZα fragment of β-galactosidase; lacZ fragment
>Addgene plasmid #139207 | pHA850 - osm-10p::FynY531F | addgene full sequence | sequence record 274718 | Addgene NGS Result
GTAACGCCAGGGTTTTCCCAGTCACGACGTTGTAAAACGACGGCCAGTGAGCGCGCGTAATACGACTCAC
TATAGGGCGAATTGGAGCTCCACCGCGGTGGCGGCCGCTCTAGAACTAGTCTGCAGCTTGACACCGACTG
GCACACACAAAATATTAAACTTTCAGGGTCTAATCCATCACGAAATGAACGACCACAACCTCAATGCAAA
ATGTCATTTATGCCAGAAATCTTTCGAGAATAAGAAGACATTCCGTGAACACTGTGAATTGGATCACACA
CCGGAAGTGGTATGACAGTATTCATTAACAGATTCAATTTGAAATATTAATTTTAGGTTAGATGTGTATT
CTGCAAAAGCTCATTCGATCAGCCACTGGAAATGAACGATGAACAATGGGCACACTTTTTCGCTCATATT
TATGGGGTTAGTAATTCACCATTCGAATCTAGAAGTCGATTCTCCTGACTGACATTTTTAAAACCATTTT
TTCCAGGAAATCCTCTACTCCCGCCTTGCCGACTACGAGGATCGTGCTTTGAACACTGCATGAATTATAT
ATTTGATTCGATGGTTAGCTTAATAAAGAATTTTTCTGTTGTACTTCAACCTTTTTCTGAAATAGGAAAT
AATCACAAGTTGTCTGAAAAATGTGATCAGCTATCCAGATCAAACAGTGAAAATGTTGTCTGCAATGATT
CATAGCTGAACATCTGAACTCTTAAATTTTCAGCGAATCATGATTTGCATTGTGATATATTATTCTTATG
GTTGCAAAAGAAAAAAGATTACGAAAATATCTTGTGACAGAGTAAGAAACCATTGAAATTTAATTAATCA
CCGTGGAGACAGGTGTGCACTCTGCTCTTATTATATTATCAAAACGAGAAACGCGTGAGCAAGAAGTGGG
CGTGACTTGGTAGAAAGGTACTTAATCGAGATGTTGAGCCAACTTTCGAGATTATTCTAAAAGTTTCCAT
ATCAATAAACTTTTTTGGAAATTTCATCTTGCAAGATGTCATGGGCTGTGTGCAATGTAAGGATAAAGAA
GCAACAAAACTGACGGAGGAGAGGGACGGCAGCCTGAACCAGAGCTCTGGGTACCGCTATGGCACAGACC
CCACCCCTCAGCACTACCCCAGCTTCGGTGTGACCTCCATCCCCAACTACAACAACTTCCACGCAGCCGG
GGGCCAAGGACTCACCGTCTTTGGAGGTGTGAACTCTTCGTCTCATACGGGGACCTTGCGTACGAGAGGA
GGAACAGGAGTGACACTCTTTGTGGCCCTTTATGACTATGAAGCACGGACAGAAGATGACCTGAGTTTTC
ACAAAGGAGAAAAATTTCAAATATTGAACAGCTCGGAAGGAGATTGGTGGGAAGCCCGCTCCTTGACAAC
TGGAGAGACAGGTTACATTCCCAGCAATTATGTGGCTCCAGTTGACTCTATCCAGGCAGAAGAGTGGTAC
TTTGGAAAACTTGGCCGAAAAGATGCTGAGCGACAGCTATTGTCCTTTGGAAACCCAAGAGGTACCTTTC
TTATCCGCGAGAGTGAAACCACCAAAGGTGCCTATTCACTTTCTATCCGTGATTGGGATGATATGAAAGG
AGACCATGTCAAACATTATAAAATTCGCAAACTTGACAATGGTGGATACTACATTACCACCCGGGCCCAG
TTTGAAACACTTCAGCAGCTTGTACAACATTACTCAGAGAGAGCTGCAGGTCTCTGCTGCCGCCTAGTAG
TTCCCTGTCACAAAGGGATGCCAAGGCTTACCGATCTGTCTGTCAAAACCAAAGATGTCTGGGAAATCCC
TCGAGAATCCCTGCAGTTGATCAAGAGACTGGGAAATGGGCAGTTTGGGGAAGTATGGATGGGTACCTGG
AATGGAAACACAAAAGTAGCCATAAAGACTCTTAAACCAGGCACAATGTCCCCCGAATCATTCCTTGAGG
AAGCGCAGATCATGAAGAAGCTGAAGCACGACAAGCTGGTCCAGCTCTATGCAGTGGTGTCTGAGGAGCC
CATCTACATCGTCACCGAGTATATGAACAAAGGAAGTTTACTGGATTTCTTAAAAGATGGAGAAGGAAGA
GCTCTGAAATTACCAAATCTTGTGGACATGGCAGCACAGGTGGCTGCAGGAATGGCTTACATCGAGCGCA
TGAATTATATCCATAGAGATCTGCGATCAGCAAACATTCTAGTGGGGAATGGACTCATATGCAAGATTGC
TGACTTCGGATTGGCCCGATTGATAGAAGACAATGAGTACACAGCAAGACAAGGTGCAAAGTTCCCCATC
AAGTGGACGGCCCCCGAGGCAGCCCTGTACGGGAGGTTCACAATCAAGTCTGACGTGTGGTCTTTTGGAA
TCTTACTCACAGAGCTGGTCACCAAAGGAAGAGTGCCATACCCAGGCATGAACAACCGGGAGGTGCTGGA
GCAGGTGGAGCGAGGCTACAGGATGCCCTGCCCGCAGGACTGCCCCATCTCTCTGCATGAGCTCATGATC
CACTGCTGGAAAAAGGACCCTGAAGAACGCCCCACTTTTGAGTACTTGCAGAGCTTCCTGGAAGACTACT
TTACCGCGACAGAGCCCCAGTTCCAACCTGGTGAAAACCTGTAAGTCCAATTACTCTTCAACATCCCTAC
ATGCTCTTTCTCCCTGTGCTCCCACCCCCTATTTTTGTTATTATCAAAAAACTTCTCTTAATTTCTTTGT
TTTTTAGCTTCTTTTAAGTCACCTCTAACAATGAAATTGTGTAGATTCAAAAATAGAATTAATTCGTAAT
AAAAAGTCGAAAAAAATTGTGCTCCCTCCCCCCATTAATAATAATTCTATCCCAAAATCTACACAATGTT
CTGTGTACACTTCTTATGTTTTTTACTTCTGATAAATTTTTTTGAAACATCATAGAAAAAACCGCACACA
AAATACCTTATCATATGTTACGTTTCAGTTTATGACCGCAATTTTTATTTCTTCGCACGTCTGGGCCTCT
CATGACGTCAAATCATGCTCATCGTGAAAAAGTTTTGGAGTATTTTTGGAATTTTTCAATCAAGTGAAAG
TTTATGAAATTAATTTTCCTGCTTTTGCTTTTTGGGGTTTCCCCTATTGTTTGTCAAGATTTCGAGGACG
GCGTTTTTCTTGCTAAAATCACAAGTATTGATGAGCACGATGCAAGAAAGATCGGAAGAAGGTTTGGGTT
TGAGGCTCAGTGGAAGGTGAGTAGAAGTTGATAATTTGAAAGTGGAGTAGTGTCTATGGGGTTTTTGCCT
TAAATGACAGAATACATTCCCAATATACCAAACATAACTGTTTCTCGAGGGGGGGCCCGGTACCCAGCTT
TTGTTCCCTTTAGTGAGGGTTAATTGCGCGCTTGGCGTAATCATGGTCATAGCTGTTTCCTGTGTGAAAT
TGTTATCCGCTCACAATTCCACACAACATACGAGCCGGAAGCATAAAGTGTAAAGCCTGGGGTGCCTAAT
GAGTGAGCTAACTCACATTAATTGCGTTGCGCTCACTGCCCGCTTTCCAGTCGGGAAACCTGTCGTGCCA
GCTGCATTAATGAATCGGCCAACGCGCGGGGAGAGGCGGTTTGCGTATTGGGCGCTCTTCCGCTTCCTCG
CTCACTGACTCGCTGCGCTCGGTCGTTCGGCTGCGGCGAGCGGTATCAGCTCACTCAAAGGCGGTAATAC
GGTTATCCACAGAATCAGGGGATAACGCAGGAAAGAACATGTGAGCAAAAGGCCAGCAAAAGGCCAGGAA
CCGTAAAAAGGCCGCGTTGCTGGCGTTTTTCCATAGGCTCCGCCCCCCTGACGAGCATCACAAAAATCGA
CGCTCAAGTCAGAGGTGGCGAAACCCGACAGGACTATAAAGATACCAGGCGTTTCCCCCTGGAAGCTCCC
TCGTGCGCTCTCCTGTTCCGACCCTGCCGCTTACCGGATACCTGTCCGCCTTTCTCCCTTCGGGAAGCGT
GGCGCTTTCTCATAGCTCACGCTGTAGGTATCTCAGTTCGGTGTAGGTCGTTCGCTCCAAGCTGGGCTGT
GTGCACGAACCCCCCGTTCAGCCCGACCGCTGCGCCTTATCCGGTAACTATCGTCTTGAGTCCAACCCGG
TAAGACACGACTTATCGCCACTGGCAGCAGCCACTGGTAACAGGATTAGCAGAGCGAGGTATGTAGGCGG
TGCTACAGAGTTCTTGAAGTGGTGGCCTAACTACGGCTACACTAGAAGAACAGTATTTGGTATCTGCGCT
CTGCTGAAGCCAGTTACCTTCGGAAAAAGAGTTGGTAGCTCTTGATCCGGCAAACAAACCACCGCTGGTA
GCGGTGGTTTTTTTGTTTGCAAGCAGCAGATTACGCGCAGAAAAAAAGGATCTCAAGAAGATCCTTTGAT
CTTTTCTACGGGGTCTGACGCTCAGTGGAACGAAAACTCACGTTAAGGGATTTTGGTCATGAGATTATCA
AAAAGGATCTTCACCTAGATCCTTTTAAATTAAAAATGAAGTTTTAAATCAATCTAAAGTATATATGAGT
AAACTTGGTCTGACAGTTACCAATGCTTAATCAGTGAGGCACCTATCTCAGCGATCTGTCTATTTCGTTC
ATCCATAGTTGCCTGACTCCCCGTCGTGTAGATAACTACGATACGGGAGGGCTTACCATCTGGCCCCAGT
GCTGCAATGATACCGCGAGACCCACGCTCACCGGCTCCAGATTTATCAGCAATAAACCAGCCAGCCGGAA
GGGCCGAGCGCAGAAGTGGTCCTGCAACTTTATCCGCCTCCATCCAGTCTATTAATTGTTGCCGGGAAGC
TAGAGTAAGTAGTTCGCCAGTTAATAGTTTGCGCAACGTTGTTGCCATTGCTACAGGCATCGTGGTGTCA
CGCTCGTCGTTTGGTATGGCTTCATTCAGCTCCGGTTCCCAACGATCAAGGCGAGTTACATGATCCCCCA
TGTTGTGCAAAAAAGCGGTTAGCTCCTTCGGTCCTCCGATCGTTGTCAGAAGTAAGTTGGCCGCAGTGTT
ATCACTCATGGTTATGGCAGCACTGCATAATTCTCTTACTGTCATGCCATCCGTAAGATGCTTTTCTGTG
ACTGGTGAGTACTCAACCAAGTCATTCTGAGAATAGTGTATGCGGCGACCGAGTTGCTCTTGCCCGGCGT
CAATACGGGATAATACCGCGCCACATAGCAGAACTTTAAAAGTGCTCATCATTGGAAAACGTTCTTCGGG
GCGAAAACTCTCAAGGATCTTACCGCTGTTGAGATCCAGTTCGATGTAACCCACTCGTGCACCCAACTGA
TCTTCAGCATCTTTTACTTTCACCAGCGTTTCTGGGTGAGCAAAAACAGGAAGGCAAAATGCCGCAAAAA
AGGGAATAAGGGCGACACGGAAATGTTGAATACTCATACTCTTCCTTTTTCAATATTATTGAAGCATTTA
TCAGGGTTATTGTCTCATGAGCGGATACATATTTGAATGTATTTAGAAAAATAAACAAATAGGGGTTCCG
CGCACATTTCCCCGAAAAGTGCCACCTG
[124 nt withheld, positions 5559-5682]
C
[91 nt withheld, positions 5684-5774]
A
[49 nt withheld, positions 5776-5824]
CCTTTGACGTTGGAGTCCACGTTCTTT
[37 nt withheld, positions 5852-5888]
ACCCTATCTCGGTCTATTCTTTTGATTTATAAGGGATTTTGCCGATTTCGGCCTATTGGTTAAAAAATGA
GCTGATTTAACAAAAATTTAACGCGAATTTTAACAAAATATTAACGCTTACAATTTCCATTCGCCATTCA
GGCTGCGCAACTGTTGGGAAGGGCGATCGGTGCGGGCCTCTTCGCTATTACGCCAGCTGGCGAAAGGGGG
ATGTGCTGCAAGGCGATTAAGTTGG
